>Addgene plasmid #163628 | pVIPR2-ERT2CreERT2pA | depositor full sequence | sequence record 317037 | pVIPR2-ERT2CreERT2pA sequence 9949 bps
GTGGCACTTTTCGGGGAAATGTGCGCGGAACCCCTATTTGTTTATTTTTCTAAATACATTCAAATATGTA
TCCGCTCATGAGACAATAACCCTGATAAATGCTTCAATAATATTGAAAAAGGAAGAGTATGAGTATTCAA
CATTTCCGTGTCGCCCTTATTCCCTTTTTTGCGGCATTTTGCCTTCCTGTTTTTGCTCACCCAGAAACGC
TGGTGAAAGTAAAAGATGCTGAAGATCAGTTGGGTGCACGAGTGGGTTACATCGAACTGGATCTCAACAG
CGGTAAGATCCTTGAGAGTTTTCGCCCCGAAGAACGTTTTCCAATGATGAGCACTTTTAAAGTTCTGCTA
TGTGGCGCGGTATTATCCCGTATTGACGCCGGGCAAGAGCAACTCGGTCGCCGCATACACTATTCTCAGA
ATGACTTGGTTGAGTACTCACCAGTCACAGAAAAGCATCTTACGGATGGCATGACAGTAAGAGAATTATG
CAGTGCTGCCATAACCATGAGTGATAACACTGCGGCCAACTTACTTCTGACAACGATCGGAGGACCGAAG
GAGCTAACCGCTTTTTTGCACAACATGGGGGATCATGTAACTCGCCTTGATCGTTGGGAACCGGAGCTGA
ATGAAGCCATACCAAACGACGAGCGTGACACCACGATGCCTGTAGCAATGGCAACAACGTTGCGCAAACT
ATTAACTGGCGAACTACTTACTCTAGCTTCCCGGCAACAATTAATAGACTGGATGGAGGCGGATAAAGTT
GCAGGACCACTTCTGCGCTCGGCCCTTCCGGCTGGCTGGTTTATTGCTGATAAATCTGGAGCCGGTGAGC
GTGGGTCTCGCGGTATCATTGCAGCACTGGGGCCAGATGGTAAGCCCTCCCGTATCGTAGTTATCTACAC
GACGGGGAGTCAGGCAACTATGGATGAACGAAATAGACAGATCGCTGAGATAGGTGCCTCACTGATTAAG
CATTGGTAACTGTCAGACCAAGTTTACTCATATATACTTTAGATTGATTTAAAACTTCATTTTTAATTTA
AAAGGATCTAGGTGAAGATCCTTTTTGATAATCTCATGACCAAAATCCCTTAACGTGAGTTTTCGTTCCA
CTGAGCGTCAGACCCCGTAGAAAAGATCAAAGGATCTTCTTGAGATCCTTTTTTTCTGCGCGTAATCTGC
TGCTTGCAAACAAAAAAACCACCGCTACCAGCGGTGGTTTGTTTGCCGGATCAAGAGCTACCAACTCTTT
TTCCGAAGGTAACTGGCTTCAGCAGAGCGCAGATACCAAATACTGTCCTTCTAGTGTAGCCGTAGTTAGG
CCACCACTTCAAGAACTCTGTAGCACCGCCTACATACCTCGCTCTGCTAATCCTGTTACCAGTGGCTGCT
GCCAGTGGCGATAAGTCGTGTCTTACCGGGTTGGACTCAAGACGATAGTTACCGGATAAGGCGCAGCGGT
CGGGCTGAACGGGGGGTTCGTGCACACAGCCCAGCTTGGAGCGAACGACCTACACCGAACTGAGATACCT
ACAGCGTGAGCTATGAGAAAGCGCCACGCTTCCCGAAGGGAGAAAGGCGGACAGGTATCCGGTAAGCGGC
AGGGTCGGAACAGGAGAGCGCACGAGGGAGCTTCCAGGGGGAAACGCCTGGTATCTTTATAGTCCTGTCG
GGTTTCGCCACCTCTGACTTGAGCGTCGATTTTTGTGATGCTCGTCAGGGGGGCGGAGCCTATGGAAAAA
CGCCAGCAACGCGGCCTTTTTACGGTTCCTGGCCTTTTGCTGGCCTTTTGCTCACATGTTCTTTCCTGCG
TTATCCCCTGATTCTGTGGATAACCGTATTACCGCCTTTGAGTGAGCTGATACCGCTCGCCGCAGCCGAA
CGACCGAGCGCAGCGAGTCAGTGAGCGAGGAAGCGGAAGAGCGCCCAATACGCAAACCGCCTCTCCCCGC
GCGTTGGCCGATTCATTAATGCAGCTGGCACGACAGGTTTCCCGACTGGAAAGCGGGCAGTGAGCGCAAC
GCAATTAATGTGAGTTAGCTCACTCATTAGGCACCCCAGGCTTTACACTTTATGCTTCCGGCTCGTATGT
TGTGTGGAATTGTGAGCGGATAACAATTTCACACAGGAAACAGCTATGACCATGATTACGCCAAGCGCGC
AATTAACCCTCACTAAAGGGAACAAAAGCTGGAGCTCCACCGCGGTGGCGGCCGCTGGGAGGAGAAGGGC
TCTGCGGACCAGAGGGCTCTAGGGCAGCCCTGGGCACTGCTGAGCAGCTGCATCTCATCTGGACCTGGAG
CCCAAGGGGCCGCACCAGCCGTGGCCATGGTCTGGGCCTTTATTTGGGGTCTCACCTGCTGCAGTCAGAT
CCTGAAGCAGATAAGCCAGCCAGGGATCAGTCTCCCTGTCCAAGGTCTTCCCGTCTGTGTCCTCTTCCTG
CCAAGACCAGCTTTCAGGCCTGGGGGAGTCTTAGGTCTTCACTGAGTAAAGGGTTTCATCCACAGTGTAT
CAAGGAGCAATGGCCCCAGTCCTTGCCCTCCACAGCTGCTCCTCTCCGCTTGCCCACCCGCACTGTAAGC
CACAGTTCTCGAGCACCACCACCAGCAGACTGAGGGCTCGGGATCACCAAGTGTGGGAGGCTCCCCGAGC
CGTGTGCTGGGGCCCGACCACCCGGCCCTGCCCTGCCCTGCCCTTCATCCCATCACAACTCTTCTGTGCT
GATGGATGGGGGCCGGGGTTCCCACTGCGTGGAAAACAGAACAGCTCAGGCAGAGGACGGGAGCGGCAGT
GGCCGGGCTGGTGTGAGGCTGGGGATTCCGCTTGCCCCGGCAGGGCTCAGGCTTCCAAGAGGCCACGGAG
GAGCTCCTGGGACTGATCGTGGTGCGGGCTCTGGCCCAGTGGGTCTGTGTGGGGGCTGAGACCCTGCCTT
TCCAGCACGTTCCCAGCTGGTGCCAGTTGGAGTCAGAGCCTGGAATCCTTACACGAGAGGCCAGAAGCCT
TGGCCTCAGCAGTCCAGGCCTGAGAACCCACCCAGCTGTCACTCACCGATGGCTGAGTGACTTTGCACAA
AGCCCTGTTGCCCGCCCTATCCCACTCCTGGGATCAGACCCAGAAATCTTGGTCTGTGTGTCCCAACTGG
CTACAATTGCTGCTCAGCTTCTGAAAGGTGCCTCTTCAAGCCTGTTTCTTGAAACAAGGCACTGAAAAGC
ATACGTTGTGTCAAAAGCCCAAAAGGAGTGGGAATTCTCCTTGGTGATTTGGATTTCATCTTGGGCACTG
ATGAAAGAGCACAGAGTGGGGGCCTCCCTCCTTGAGTCAGGGTCAGGCAGGGGCAAGGCAGTAGAATCTC
TAACACCCTGGGCACTCACAGCCCTGCCATTGCTTCTGTGGTGGAGGTGGCCAGGGCGGAGTGTGGCGTT
CCCGGGAATGGCCTCAGCAGCACACCGTGGTGGGCACGCGAGGGGGCCGGCTCCCGTAAGTCTTCTGTGT
TACATACTGGTTAACTCCGTTCTTACATAAAGAGCACGTCTGCTAAATTTAGCCAAGAGAACTGTTTGGC
ATTTCGGCCTCCCCATGCTTCAAGTGCACACATTTCTTCCGTGTTACGCCACATCCCTAAAAATAAGCCT
CTGCCCTCCTCCAGCACTCAGGCCACCGCAGTGACTCGTTCCCACTGATGGCAAACTTCACTCCCCAGGG
CTCCCATCCCTGGTGACAAAGATCACAGCAGCTGGCACTGCAGATGCCTTTGTGGGAGGCACCATCTGAT
CATCCCGCCAACCCTCCTGCAACCCTGCAAGGACACACCAGCCTCCCAGGGTGCCAGGAGGAGCCTGCCA
GAGACCCCCAGAGCGGCCTGCCCCAAATCACCTCTGAGAGCAGCAGCTTTTCTGAAGGAAGCCTCCCCTC
ATGGTCCTCAGGCCCAGCAGGTGCCAAGCTCAATGCCAGCCACGAGGGCATTGGCTCATCGAGTGATGGG
AACGGGGACAGCAAGGCGGCCACAGAGAGGGTGGTCTCAGCCATGGACACAGTACGGCGGAAGCATCCCG
AGGTGGGCCGGGACAAGAGCTGGGCCTGTGGCTGCTGCGGGGGCCACGAGACTGACCTCAGGCAGGGGCA
GAAATCTGGCCACAGGCAGAAATCATTCAGCTGTCACCTGGCACAACCAGACAGGATTATGAGCACTTTT
CTGCTGTTTAGTTTTAACCTGTGCATGTGATGCTTAATACTTTCCAAATAAATGGATGAGTCTTTTCAGG
GCCAAAGGAGATACGGGACCAGGGAAGGAGGTTAAGAAGGAAATGCACAGATACGCTGGTGCCTGGGGAT
GGCGATTGGGTCTCCAAGTTCTTTAAGTTCTAAAGGAATCCGCTAGGGAAGATTCTCCTAATGGGAGGGA
GATGAAGGTGAAGGAATTAGAGGTCCACATGATCAGGAAGGTGGAAGGATGGAGGAGCACACCAGGATGA
TGTGCAGCACAGGGCAGCGGACCTGTAGGAAACACAGCGGTGCGCCAGGCGCTTCTGGGCATGGAGCTGG
CCGATGCCGGAGGAGGGGAGGTACGTGCCTGACCCAGGATGGACCATCCAAGGCAGCAGGGTCTGCACAC
CAGGCTCTGCATGAAGGAGTGTGTGGCCCCAGGCAGGGGTTGAAACTCTCCGGGCCTCGATGGATAGGAG
GCCTGTCTTTGGGCTTGGGCAGCCTTGGGTGGGACCTCCGGCATTGTGCTCTGGGGAAGGGTCCAGCCTC
CCTGCTGCTCCCCTTAAGGGGAGGTCTGTATGTGGGCGGCAGATGTTCAGCTTGGGCACCCAGCAGCTGG
CTCTTGGGCTCCACAGGTGGGTGGGGCAGGGGCGCTGGTTCTGAGAAGGTGTGCGTCCTGCAGCTTGTTG
CCAGGAGCCCCCGGGGAGCCTCCAGATCATACACCACACACCACACTGGCCCCTCCAGGACACACAGCAC
ATGCTTCAGGACTCAGCATTTATGGTCCTCAGAAACAACTGTATTGAAGAAAGTGTGGAAACCCAAATTT
CAGGGTTCTAGGGAGGTCTGTTAAAGACTTAAAAAAAAAAGAGAGAAGGAAGAGTTTTGAAGGGATTCAC
CTACTGCCTGTCAGGTCGGCACCAACTGTCATGTCGATGTGATTTGGAGCCTGGACAGGAGCAGGGGCTC
GTGGAGACCACCGTGGGCTGGATAACGGCCAAGGGGGCAGAACAGCAGGGCCTTGAGTCTGGGGCTTCCG
GTGACACTCCTGTTCTCACGCGTGAGCTCCAGGAACATCCAAACTGAGCAGCCGGGGTCCCCCCCACCCC
CCACCCCGCCCCTCCCGGCAACTTTGAGCCTGTGCTGGGACAGAGCCTCTAGTTCCTAAATTAGTCCATG
AGGTCAGAGGCAGCACTGCCATTGTAACGCGATTGGAGAGGATCACGTCACCGGACACGCCCCCAGGCAT
CTCCCTGGGTCTCCTAAACTTGGCGGGGAGAAGTTTTAGCCCTTAAGTTTTAGCCTTTAACCCCCATATT
CAGAACTGTGCGAGTTGGCGAAACCCCACAAATCACAACAAACTGTACACAACACCGAGCTAGAGGTGAT
CTTTCTTGTCCATTCCACACAGGCCTTAGTAATGCGTCGCCATAGCAACAGTGTCACTAGTAGCACCAGC
ACTTCCCCACACCCTCCCCCTCAGGAATCCGTACTCTCCAGTGAACCCCAGAAACCTCTGGAGAGTTCTG
GACAAGGGCGGAACCCACAACTCCGATTACTCAAGGGAGGCGGGGAAGCTCCACCAGACGCGAAACTGCT
GGAAGATTCCTGGCCCCAAGGCCTCCTCCGGCTCGCTGATTGGCCCAGCGGAGAGTGGGCGGGGCCGGTG
AAGACTCCTTAAAGGCGCAGGGCGGCGAGCAGGTCACCAGACGCTGACAGCTACTCAGAACCAAATCTGG
TTCCATCCAGAGACAAGCGAAGACAAGAGAAGCAGAGCGAGCGGCGCGTTCCCGATCCTCGGCCAGGACC
AGCCTTCCCCAGAGCATCCCTGCCGCGGAGCGCAACCTTCCCAGGAGCATCCCTGCCGCGGAGCGCAACT
TTCCCCGGAGCATCCACGCCGCGGAGCGCAGCCTTCCAGAAGCAGAGCGTCTAGTGGATCCCCCGGGTGA
GCCGCCACCATGGCTGGAGACATGAGAGCTGCCAACCTTTGGCCAAGCCCGCTCATGATCAAACGCTCTA
AGAAGAACAGCCTGGCCTTGTCCCTGACGGCCGACCAGATGGTCAGTGCCTTGTTGGATGCTGAGCCCCC
CATACTCTATTCCGAGTATGATCCTACCAGACCCTTCAGTGAAGCTTCGATGATGGGCTTACTGACCAAC
CTGGCAGACAGGGAGCTGGTTCACATGATCAACTGGGCGAAGAGGGTGCCAGGCTTTGTGGATTTGACCC
TCCATGATCAGGTCCACCTTCTAGAATGTGCCTGGCTAGAGATCCTGATGATTGGTCTCGTCTGGCGCTC
CATGGAGCACCCAGTGAAGCTACTGTTTGCTCCTAACTTGCTCTTGGACAGGAACCAGGGAAAATGTGTA
GAGGGCATGGTGGAGATCTTCGACATGCTGCTGGCTACATCATCTCGGTTCCGCATGATGAATCTGCAGG
GAGAGGAGTTTGTGTGCCTCAAATCTATTATTTTGCTTAATTCTGGAGTGTACACATTTCTGTCCAGCAC
CCTGAAGTCTCTGGAAGAGAAGGACCATATCCACCGAGTCCTGGACAAGATCACAGACACTTTGATCCAC
CTGATGGCCAAGGCAGGCCTGACCCTGCAGCAGCAGCACCAGCGGCTGGCCCAGCTCCTCCTCATCCTCT
CCCACATCAGGCACATGAGTAACAAAGGCATGGAGCATCTGTACAGCATGAAGTGCAAGAACGTGGTGCC
CCTCTATGACCTGCTGCTGGAGGCGGCGGACGCCCACCGCCTACATGCGCCCACTAGCCGTGGAGGGGCA
TCCGTGGAGGAGACGGACCAAAGCCACTTGGCCACTGCGGGCTCTACTTCATCGCATTCCTTGCAAAAGT
ATTACATCACGGGGGAGGCAGAGGGTTTCCCTGCCACAGCTGTCGACAATTTACTGACCGTACACCAAAA
TTTGCCTGCATTACCGGTCGATGCAACGAGTGATGAGGTTCGCAAGAACCTGATGGACATGTTCAGGGAT
CGCCAGGCGTTTTCTGAGCATACCTGGAAAATGCTTCTGTCCGTTTGCCGGTCGTGGGCGGCATGGTGCA
AGTTGAATAACCGGAAATGGTTTCCCGCAGAACCTGAAGATGTTCGCGATTATCTTCTATATCTTCAGGC
GCGCGGTCTGGCAGTAAAAACTATCCAGCAACATTTGGGCCAGCTAAACATGCTTCATCGTCGGTCCGGG
CTGCCACGACCAAGTGACAGCAATGCTGTTTCACTGGTTATGCGGCGGATCCGAAAAGAAAACGTTGATG
CCGGTGAACGTGCAAAACAGGCTCTAGCGTTCGAACGCACTGATTTCGACCAGGTTCGTTCACTCATGGA
AAATAGCGATCGCTGCCAGGATATACGTAATCTGGCATTTCTGGGGATTGCTTATAACACCCTGTTACGT
ATAGCCGAAATTGCCAGGATCAGGGTTAAAGATATCTCACGTACTGACGGTGGGAGAATGTTAATCCATA
TTGGCAGAACGAAAACGCTGGTTAGCACCGCAGGTGTAGAGAAGGCACTTAGCCTGGGGGTAACTAAACT
GGTCGAGCGATGGATTTCCGTCTCTGGTGTAGCTGATGATCCGAATAACTACCTGTTTTGCCGGGTCAGA
AAAAATGGTGTTGCCGCGCCATCTGCCACCAGCCAGCTATCAACTCGCGCCCTGGAAGGGATTTTTGAAG
CAACTCATCGATTGATTTACGGCGCTAAGGATGACTCTGGTCAGAGATACCTGGCCTGGTCTGGACACAG
TGCCCGTGTCGGAGCCGCGCGAGATATGGCCCGCGCTGGAGTTTCAATACCGGAGATCATGCAAGCTGGT
GGCTGGACCAATGTAAATATTGTCATGAACTATATCCGTAACCTGGATAGTGAAACAGGGGCAATGGTGC
GCCTGCTGGAAGATGGCGATCTCGAGCCATCTGCTGGAGACATGAGAGCTGCCAACCTTTGGCCAAGCCC
GCTCATGATCAAACGCTCTAAGAAGAACAGCCTGGCCTTGTCCCTGACGGCCGACCAGATGGTCAGTGCC
TTGTTGGATGCTGAGCCCCCCATACTCTATTCCGAGTATGATCCTACCAGACCCTTCAGTGAAGCTTCGA
TGATGGGCTTACTGACCAACCTGGCAGACAGGGAGCTGGTTCACATGATCAACTGGGCGAAGAGGGTGCC
AGGCTTTGTGGATTTGACCCTCCATGATCAGGTCCACCTTCTAGAATGTGCCTGGCTAGAGATCCTGATG
ATTGGTCTCGTCTGGCGCTCCATGGAGCACCCAGTGAAGCTACTGTTTGCTCCTAACTTGCTCTTGGACA
GGAACCAGGGAAAATGTGTAGAGGGCATGGTGGAGATCTTCGACATGCTGCTGGCTACATCATCTCGGTT
CCGCATGATGAATCTGCAGGGAGAGGAGTTTGTGTGCCTCAAATCTATTATTTTGCTTAATTCTGGAGTG
TACACATTTCTGTCCAGCACCCTGAAGTCTCTGGAAGAGAAGGACCATATCCACCGAGTCCTGGACAAGA
TCACAGACACTTTGATCCACCTGATGGCCAAGGCAGGCCTGACCCTGCAGCAGCAGCACCAGCGGCTGGC
CCAGCTCCTCCTCATCCTCTCCCACATCAGGCACATGAGTAACAAAGGCATGGAGCATCTGTACAGCATG
AAGTGCAAGAACGTGGTGCCCCTCTATGACCTGCTGCTGGAGGCGGCGGACGCCCACCGCCTACATGCGC
CCACTAGCCGTGGAGGGGCATCCGTGGAGGAGACGGACCAAAGCCACTTGGCCACTGCGGGCTCTACTTC
ATCGCATTCCTTGCAAAAGTATTACATCACGGGGGAGGCAGAGGGTTTCCCTGCCACAGCTTGATGAAGA
TCTGAGCTCCCTGGCGGAATTCGGATCTTATTAAAGCAGAACTTGTTTATTGCAGCTTATAATGGTTACA
AATAAAGCAATAGCATCACAAATTTCACAAATAAAGCATTTTTTTCACTGCATTCTAGTTGTGGTTTGTC
CAAACTCATCAATGTATCTTATCATGTCTGGTCGACCTCGAGGGGGGGCCCGGTACCCAATTCGCCCTAT
AGTGAGTCGTATTACGCGCGCTCACTGGCCGTCGTTTTACAACGTCGTGACTGGGAAAACCCTGGCGTTA
CCCAACTTAATCGCCTTGCAGCACATCCCCCTTTCGCCAGCTGGCGTAATAGCGAAGAGGCCCGCACCGA
TCGCCCTTCCCAACAGTTGCGCAGCCTGAATGGCGAATGGG
[124 nt withheld, positions 9492-9615]
C
[91 nt withheld, positions 9617-9707]
A
[49 nt withheld, positions 9709-9757]
CCTTTGACGTTGGAGTCCACGTTCTTT
[37 nt withheld, positions 9785-9821]
ACCCTATCTCGGTCTATTCTTTTGATTTATAAGGGATTTTGCCGATTTCGGCCTATTGGTTAAAAAATGA
GCTGATTTAACAAAAATTTAACGCGAATTTTAACAAAATATTAACGCTTACAATTTAG
Features (pLannotate 1.2.2; 18 found; start..end, strand, type, name):
     24..128     +  promoter       AmpR promoter: bla
    129..989     +  CDS            AmpR: β-lactamase; bla; confers resistance to ampicillin, carbenicillin, and related antibiotics
   1160..1748    +  rep_origin     ori: high-copy-number ColE1/pMB1/pBR322/pUC origin of replication
   1931..2023    +  CDS            lacI (fragment): lac repressor; lacI; The lac repressor binds to the lac operator to inhibit transcription in E. coli. This inhibition can be relieved by adding lactose or isopropyl-β-D-thiogalactopyranoside (IPTG).
   2036..2057    +  protein_bind   CAP binding site: CAP binding activates transcription in the presence of cAMP. E. coli catabolite activator protein
   2072..2102    +  promoter       lac promoter: promoter for the E. coli lac operon
   2110..2126    +  protein_bind   lac operator: The lac repressor binds to the lac operator to inhibit transcription in E. coli. This inhibition can be relieved by adding lactose or isopropyl-β-D-thiogalactopyranoside (IPTG). lac repressor encoded by lacI
   2171..2189    +  promoter       T3 promoter: promoter for bacteriophage T3 RNA polymerase
   2202..2226    +  misc_feature   MCS (fragment): pBluescript multiple cloning site
   6141..6157    +  misc_feature   MCS (fragment): pBluescript multiple cloning site
   6173..7108    +  CDS            ERT2: mutated ligand-binding domain of the human estrogen receptor (Feil et al., 1997)
   7117..8140    +  CDS            Cre (fragment): site-specific recombinase Cre is a site-specific recombinase from bacteriophage P1. Recombination occurs at loxP sequences.
   8153..9088    +  CDS            ERT2: mutated ligand-binding domain of the human estrogen receptor (Feil et al., 1997)
   9140..9261    +  polyA_signal   SV40 poly(A) signal: SV40 polyadenylation signal
   9271..9297    +  misc_feature   MCS (fragment): pBluescript multiple cloning site
   9306..9324    -  promoter       T7 promoter: promoter for bacteriophage T7 RNA polymerase
   9332..9487    +  CDS            lacZα (fragment): LacZα fragment of β-galactosidase; lacZ fragment
   9492..9920    +  rep_origin     f1 ori (sequence partly withheld): f1 bacteriophage origin of replication; arrow indicates direction of (+) strand synthesis
