>Addgene plasmid #163628 | pVIPR2-ERT2CreERT2pA | addgene full sequence | sequence record 324901 | Addgene NGS Result
GTGGCACTTTTCGGGGAAATGTGCGCGGAACCCCTATTTGTTTATTTTTCTAAATACATTCAAATATGTA
TCCGCTCATGAGACAATAACCCTGATAAATGCTTCAATAATATTGAAAAAGGAAGAGTATGAGTATTCAA
CATTTCCGTGTCGCCCTTATTCCCTTTTTTGCGGCATTTTGCCTTCCTGTTTTTGCTCACCCAGAAACGC
TGGTGAAAGTAAAAGATGCTGAAGATCAGTTGGGTGCACGAGTGGGTTACATCGAACTGGATCTCAACAG
CGGTAAGATCCTTGAGAGTTTTCGCCCCGAAGAACGTTTTCCAATGATGAGCACTTTTAAAGTTCTGCTA
TGTGGCGCGGTATTATCCCGTATTGACGCCGGGCAAGAGCAACTCGGTCGCCGCATACACTATTCTCAGA
ATGACTTGGTTGAGTACTCACCAGTCACAGAAAAGCATCTTACGGATGGCATGACAGTAAGAGAATTATG
CAGTGCTGCCATAACCATGAGTGATAACACTGCGGCCAACTTACTTCTGACAACGATCGGAGGACCGAAG
GAGCTAACCGCTTTTTTGCACAACATGGGGGATCATGTAACTCGCCTTGATCGTTGGGAACCGGAGCTGA
ATGAAGCCATACCAAACGACGAGCGTGACACCACGATGCCTGTAGCAATGGCAACAACGTTGCGCAAACT
ATTAACTGGCGAACTACTTACTCTAGCTTCCCGGCAACAATTAATAGACTGGATGGAGGCGGATAAAGTT
GCAGGACCACTTCTGCGCTCGGCCCTTCCGGCTGGCTGGTTTATTGCTGATAAATCTGGAGCCGGTGAGC
GTGGGTCTCGCGGTATCATTGCAGCACTGGGGCCAGATGGTAAGCCCTCCCGTATCGTAGTTATCTACAC
GACGGGGAGTCAGGCAACTATGGATGAACGAAATAGACAGATCGCTGAGATAGGTGCCTCACTGATTAAG
CATTGGTAACTGTCAGACCAAGTTTACTCATATATACTTTAGATTGATTTAAAACTTCATTTTTAATTTA
AAAGGATCTAGGTGAAGATCCTTTTTGATAATCTCATGACCAAAATCCCTTAACGTGAGTTTTCGTTCCA
CTGAGCGTCAGACCCCGTAGAAAAGATCAAAGGATCTTCTTGAGATCCTTTTTTTCTGCGCGTAATCTGC
TGCTTGCAAACAAAAAAACCACCGCTACCAGCGGTGGTTTGTTTGCCGGATCAAGAGCTACCAACTCTTT
TTCCGAAGGTAACTGGCTTCAGCAGAGCGCAGATACCAAATACTGTTCTTCTAGTGTAGCCGTAGTTAGG
CCACCACTTCAAGAACTCTGTAGCACCGCCTACATACCTCGCTCTGCTAATCCTGTTACCAGTGGCTGCT
GCCAGTGGCGATAAGTCGTGTCTTACCGGGTTGGACTCAAGACGATAGTTACCGGATAAGGCGCAGCGGT
CGGGCTGAACGGGGGGTTCGTGCACACAGCCCAGCTTGGAGCGAACGACCTACACCGAACTGAGATACCT
ACAGCGTGAGCTATGAGAAAGCGCCACGCTTCCCGAAGGGAGAAAGGCGGACAGGTATCCGGTAAGCGGC
AGGGTCGGAACAGGAGAGCGCACGAGGGAGCTTCCAGGGGGAAACGCCTGGTATCTTTATAGTCCTGTCG
GGTTTCGCCACCTCTGACTTGAGCGTCGATTTTTGTGATGCTCGTCAGGGGGGCGGAGCCTATGGAAAAA
CGCCAGCAACGCGGCCTTTTTACGGTTCCTGGCCTTTTGCTGGCCTTTTGCTCACATGTTCTTTCCTGCG
TTATCCCCTGATTCTGTGGATAACCGTATTACCGCCTTTGAGTGAGCTGATACCGCTCGCCGCAGCCGAA
CGACCGAGCGCAGCGAGTCAGTGAGCGAGGAAGCGGAAGAGCGCCCAATACGCAAACCGCCTCTCCCCGC
GCGTTGGCCGATTCATTAATGCAGCTGGCACGACAGGTTTCCCGACTGGAAAGCGGGCAGTGAGCGCAAC
GCAATTAATGTGAGTTAGCTCACTCATTAGGCACCCCAGGCTTTACACTTTATGCTTCCGGCTCGTATGT
TGTGTGGAATTGTGAGCGGATAACAATTTCACACAGGAAACAGCTATGACCATGATTACGCCAAGCTCGA
AATTAACCCTCACTAAAGGGAACAAAAGCTGGAGCTCCACCGCGGTGGCGGCCGCTGGGAGGAGAAGGGC
TCTGCGGACCAGAGGGCTCTAGGGCAGCCCTGGGCACTGCTGAGCAGCTGCATCTCATCTGGACCTGGAG
CCCAAGGGGCCGCACCAGCCGTGGCCATGGTCTGGGCCTTTATTTGGGGTCTCACCTGCTGCAGTCAGAT
CCTGAAGCAGATAAGCCAGCCAGGGATCAGTCTCCCTGTCCAAGGTCTTCCCGTCTGTGTCCTCTTCCTG
CCAAGACCAGCTTTCAGGCCTGGGGGAGTCTTAGGTCTTCACTGAGTAAAGGGTTTCATCCACAGTGTAT
CAAGGAGCAATGGCCCCAGTCCTTGCCCTCCACAGCTGCTCCTCTCCGCTTGCCCACCCGCACTGTAAGC
CACAGTTCTCGAGCACCACCACCAGCAGACTGAGGGCTCGGGATCACCAAGTGTGGGAGGCTCCCCGAGC
CGTGTGCTGGGGCCCGACCACCCGGCCCTGCCCTGCCCTGCCCTTCATCCCATCACAACTCTTCTGTGCT
GATGGATGGGGGCCGGGGTTCCCACTGCGTGGAAAACAGAACAGCTCAGGCAGAGGACGGGAGCGGCAGT
GGCCGGGCTGGTGTGAGGCTGGGGATTCCGCTTGCCCCGGCAGGGCTCAGGCTTCCAAGAGGCCACGGAG
GAGCTCCTGGGACTGATCGTGGTGCGGGCTCTGGCCCAGTGGGTCTGTGTGGGGGCTGAGACCCTGCCTT
TCCAGCACGTTCCCAGCTGGTGCCAGTTGGAGTCAGAGCCTGGAATCCTTACACGAGAGGCCAGAAGCCT
TGGCCTCAGCAGTCCAGGCCTGAGAACCCACCCAGCTGTCACTCACCGATGGCTGAGTGACTTTGCACAA
AGCCCTGTTGCCCGCCCTATCCCACTCCTGGGATCAGACCCAGAAATCTTGGTCTGTGTGTCCCAACTGG
CTACAATTGCTGCTCAGCTTCTGAAAGGTGCCTCTTCAAGCCTGTTTCTTGAAACAAGGCACTGAAAAGC
ATACGTTGTGTCAAAAGCCCAAAAGGAGTGGGAATTCTCCTTGGTGATTTGGATTTCATCTTGGGCACTG
ATGAAAGAGCACAGAGTGGGGGCCTCCCTCCTTGAGTCAGGGTCAGGCAGGGGCAAGGCAGTAGAATCTC
TAACACCCTGGGCACTCACAGCCCTGCCATTGCTTCTGTGGTGGAGGTGGCCAGGGCGGAGTGTGGCGTT
CCCGGGAATGGCCTCAGCAGCACACCGTGGTGGGCACGCGAGGGGGCCGGCTCCCGTAAGTCTTCTGTGT
TACATACTGGTTAACTCCGTTCTTACATAAAGAGCACGTCTGCTAAATTTAGCCAAGAGAACTGTTTGGC
ATTTCGGCCTCCCCATGCTTCAAGTGCACACATTTCTTCCGTGTTACGCCACATCCCTAAAAATAAGCCT
CTGCCCTCCTCCAGCACTCAGGCCACCGCAGTGACTCGTTCCCACTGATGGCAAACTTCACTCCCCAGGG
CTCCCATCCCTGGTGACAAAGATCACAGCAGCTGGCACTGCAGATGCCTTTGTGGGAGGCACCATCTGAT
CATCCCGCCAACCCTCCTGCAACCCTGCAAGGACACACCAGCCTCCCAGGGTGCCAGGAGGAGCCTGCCA
GAGACCCCCAGAGCGGCCTGCCCCAAATCACCTCTGAGAGCAGCAGCTTTTCTGAAGGAAGCCTCCCCTC
ATGGTCCTCAGGCCCAGCAGGTGCCAAGCTCAATGCCAGCCACGAGGGCATTGGCTCATCGAGTGATGGG
AACGGGGACAGCAAGGCGGCCACAGAGAGGGTGGTCTCAGCCATGGACACAGTACGGCGGAAGCATCCCG
AGGTGGGCCGGGACAAGAGCTGGGCCTGTGGCTGCTGCGGGGGCCACGAGACTGACCTCAGGCAGGGGCA
GAAATCTGGCCACAGGCAGAAATCATTCAGCTGTCACCTGGCACAACCAGACAGGATTATGAGCACTTTT
CTGCTGTTTAGTTTTAACCTGTGCATGTGATGCTTAATACTTTCCAAATAAATGGATGAGTCTTTTCAGG
GCCAAAGGAGATACGGGACCAGGGAAGGAGGTTAAGAAGGAAATGCACAGATACGCTGGTGCCTGGGGAT
GGCGATTGGGTCTCCAAGTTCTTTAAGTTCTAAAGGAATCCGCTAGGGAAGATTCTCCTAATGGGAGGGA
GATGAAGGTGAAGGAATTAGAGGTCCACATGATCAGGAAGGTGGAAGGATGGAGGAGCACACCAGGATGA
TGTGCAGCACAGGGCAGCGGACCTGTAGGAAACACAGCGGTGCGCCAGGCGCTTCTGGGCATGGAGCTGG
CCGATGCCGGAGGAGGGGAGGTACGTGCCTGACCCAGGATGGACCATCCAAGGCAGCAGGGTCTGCACAC
CAGGCTCTGCATGAAGGAGTGTGTGGCCCCAGGCAGGGGTTGAAACTCTCCGGGCCTCGATGGATAGGAG
GCCTGTCTTTGGGCTTGGGCAGCCTTGGGTGGGACCTCCGGCATTGTGCTCTGGGGAAGGGTCCAGCCTC
CCTGCTGCTCCCCTTAAGGGGAGGTCTGTATGTGGGCGGCAGATGTTCAGCTTGGGCACCCAGCAGCTGG
CTCTTGGGCTCCACAGGTGGGTGGGGCAGGGGCGCTGGTTCTGAGAAGGTGTGCGTCCTGCAGCTTGTTG
CCAGGAGCCCCCGGGGAGCCTCCAGATCATACACCACACACCACACTGGCCCCTCCAGGACACACAGCAC
ATGCTTCAGGACTCAGCATTTATGGTCCTCAGAAACAACTGTATTGAAGAAAGTGTGGAAACCCAAATTT
CAGGGTTCTAGGGAGGTCTGTTAAAGACTTAAAAAAAAAAGAGAGAAGGAAGAGTTTTGAAGGGATTCAC
CTACTGCCTGTCAGGTCGGCACCAACTGTCATGTCGATGTGATTTGGAGCCTGGACAGGAGCAGGGGCTC
GTGGAGACCACCGTGGGCTGGATAACGGCCAAGGGGGCAGAACAGCAGGGCCTTGAGTCTGGGGCTTCCG
GTGACACTCCTGTTCTCACGCGTGAGCTCCAGGAACATCCAAACTGAGCAGCCGGGGTCCCCCCCACCCC
CCACCCCGCCCCTCCCGGCAACTTTGAGCCTGTGCTGGGACAGAGCCTCTAGTTCCTAAATTAGTCCATG
AGGTCAGAGGCAGCACTGCCATTGTAACGCGATTGGAGAGGATCACGTCACCGGACACGCCCCCAGGCAT
CTCCCTGGGTCTCCTAAACTTGGCGGGGAGAAGTTTTAGCCCTTAAGTTTTAGCCTTTAACCCCCATATT
CAGAACTGTGCGAGTTGGCGAAACCCCACAAATCACAACAAACTGTACACAACACCGAGCTAGAGGTGAT
CTTTCTTGTCCATTCCACACAGGCCTTAGTAATGCGTCGCCATAGCAACAGTGTCACTAGTAGCACCAGC
ACTTCCCCACACCCTCCCCCTCAGGAATCCGTACTCTCCAGTGAACCCCAGAAACCTCTGGAGAGTTCTG
GACAAGGGCGGAACCCACAACTCCGATTACTCAAGGGAGGCGGGGAAGCTCCACCAGACGCGAAACTGCT
GGAAGATTCCTGGCCCCAAGGCCTCCTCCGGCTCGCTGATTGGCCCAGCGGAGAGTGGGCGGGGCCGGTG
AAGACTCCTTAAAGGCGCAGGGCGGCGAGCAGGTCACCAGACGCTGACAGCTACTCAGAACCAAATCTGG
TTCCATCCAGAGACAAGCGAAGACAAGAGAAGCAGAGCGAGCGGCGCGTTCCCGATCCTCGGCCAGGACC
AGCCTTCCCCAGAGCATCCCTGCCGCGGAGCGCAACCTTCCCAGGAGCATCCCTGCCGCGGAGCGCAACT
TTCCCCGGAGCATCCACGCCGCGGAGCGCAGCCTTCCAGAAGCAGAGCGTCTAGTGGATCCCCCGGGTGA
GCCGCCACCATGGCTGGAGACATGAGAGCTGCCAACCTTTGGCCAAGCCCGCTCATGATCAAACGCTCTA
AGAAGAACAGCCTGGCCTTGTCCCTGACGGCCGACCAGATGGTCAGTGCCTTGTTGGATGCTGAGCCCCC
CATACTCTATTCCGAGTATGATCCTACCAGACCCTTCAGTGAAGCTTCGATGATGGGCTTACTGACCAAC
CTGGCAGACAGGGAGCTGGTTCACATGATCAACTGGGCGAAGAGGGTGCCAGGCTTTGTGGATTTGACCC
TCCATGATCAGGTCCACCTTCTAGAATGTGCCTGGCTAGAGATCCTGATGATTGGTCTCGTCTGGCGCTC
CATGGAGCACCCAGTGAAGCTACTGTTTGCTCCTAACTTGCTCTTGGACAGGAACCAGGGAAAATGTGTA
GAGGGCATGGTGGAGATCTTCGACATGCTGCTGGCTACATCATCTCGGTTCCGCATGATGAATCTGCAGG
GAGAGGAGTTTGTGTGCCTCAAATCTATTATTTTGCTTAATTCTGGAGTGTACACATTTCTGTCCAGCAC
CCTGAAGTCTCTGGAAGAGAAGGACCATATCCACCGAGTCCTGGACAAGATCACAGACACTTTGATCCAC
CTGATGGCCAAGGCAGGCCTGACCCTGCAGCAGCAGCACCAGCGGCTGGCCCAGCTCCTCCTCATCCTCT
CCCACATCAGGCACATGAGTAACAAAGGCATGGAGCATCTGTACAGCATGAAGTGCAAGAACGTGGTGCC
CCTCTATGACCTGCTGCTGGAGGCGGCGGACGCCCACCGCCTACATGCGCCCACTAGCCGTGGAGGGGCA
TCCGTGGAGGAGACGGACCAAAGCCACTTGGCCACTGCGGGCTCTACTTCATCGCATTCCTTGCAAAAGT
ATTACATCACGGGGGAGGCAGAGGGTTTCCCTGCCACAGCTGTCGACAATTTACTGACCGTACACCAAAA
TTTGCCTGCATTACCGGTCGATGCAACGAGTGATGAGGTTCGCAAGAACCTGATGGACATGTTCAGGGAT
CGCCAGGCGTTTTCTGAGCATACCTGGAAAATGCTTCTGTCCGTTTGCCGGTCGTGGGCGGCATGGTGCA
AGTTGAATAACCGGAAATGGTTTCCCGCAGAACCTGAAGATGTTCGCGATTATCTTCTATATCTTCAGGC
GCGCGGTCTGGCAGTAAAAACTATCCAGCAACATTTGGGCCAGCTAAACATGCTTCATCGTCGGTCCGGG
CTGCCACGACCAAGTGACAGCAATGCTGTTTCACTGGTTATGCGGCGGATCCGAAAAGAAAACGTTGATG
CCGGTGAACGTGCAAAACAGGCTCTAGCGTTCGAACGCACTGATTTCGACCAGGTTCGTTCACTCATGGA
AAATAGCGATCGCTGCCAGGATATACGTAATCTGGCATTTCTGGGGATTGCTTATAACACCCTGTTACGT
ATAGCCGAAATTGCCAGGATCAGGGTTAAAGATATCTCACGTACTGACGGTGGGAGAATGTTAATCCATA
TTGGCAGAACGAAAACGCTGGTTAGCACCGCAGGTGTAGAGAAGGCACTTAGCCTGGGGGTAACTAAACT
GGTCGAGCGATGGATTTCCGTCTCTGGTGTAGCTGATGATCCGAATAACTACCTGTTTTGCCGGGTCAGA
AAAAATGGTGTTGCCGCGCCATCTGCCACCAGCCAGCTATCAACTCGCGCCCTGGAAGGGATTTTTGAAG
CAACTCATCGATTGATTTACGGCGCTAAGGATGACTCTGGTCAGAGATACCTGGCCTGGTCTGGACACAG
TGCCCGTGTCGGAGCCGCGCGAGATATGGCCCGCGCTGGAGTTTCAATACCGGAGATCATGCAAGCTGGT
GGCTGGACCAATGTAAATATTGTCATGAACTATATCCGTAACCTGGATAGTGAAACAGGGGCAATGGTGC
GCCTGCTGGAAGATGGCGATCTCGAGCCATCTGCTGGAGACATGAGAGCTGCCAACCTTTGGCCAAGCCC
GCTCATGATCAAACGCTCTAAGAAGAACAGCCTGGCCTTGTCCCTGACGGCCGACCAGATGGTCAGTGCC
TTGTTGGATGCTGAGCCCCCCATACTCTATTCCGAGTATGATCCTACCAGACCCTTCAGTGAAGCTTCGA
TGATGGGCTTACTGACCAACCTGGCAGACAGGGAGCTGGTTCACATGATCAACTGGGCGAAGAGGGTGCC
AGGCTTTGTGGATTTGACCCTCCATGATCAGGTCCACCTTCTAGAATGTGCCTGGCTAGAGATCCTGATG
ATTGGTCTCGTCTGGCGCTCCATGGAGCACCCAGTGAAGCTACTGTTTGCTCCTAACTTGCTCTTGGACA
GGAACCAGGGAAAATGTGTAGAGGGCATGGTGGAGATCTTCGACATGCTGCTGGCTACATCATCTCGGTT
CCGCATGATGAATCTGCAGGGAGAGGAGTTTGTGTGCCTCAAATCTATTATTTTGCTTAATTCTGGAGTG
TACACATTTCTGTCCAGCACCCTGAAGTCTCTGGAAGAGAAGGACCATATCCACCGAGTCCTGGACAAGA
TCACAGACACTTTGATCCACCTGATGGCCAAGGCAGGCCTGACCCTGCAGCAGCAGCACCAGCGGCTGGC
CCAGCTCCTCCTCATCCTCTCCCACATCAGGCACATGAGTAACAAAGGCATGGAGCATCTGTACAGCATG
AAGTGCAAGAACGTGGTGCCCCTCTATGACCTGCTGCTGGAGGCGGCGGACGCCCACCGCCTACATGCGC
CCACTAGCCGTGGAGGGGCATCCGTGGAGGAGACGGACCAAAGCCACTTGGCCACTGCGGGCTCTACTTC
ATCGCATTCCTTGCAAAAGTATTACATCACGGGGGAGGCAGAGGGTTTCCCTGCCACAGCTTGATGAAGA
TCTGAGCTCCCTGGCGGAATTCGGATCTTATTAAAGCAGAACTTGTTTATTGCAGCTTATAATGGTTACA
AATAAAGCAATAGCATCACAAATTTCACAAATAAAGCATTTTTTTCACTGCATTCTAGTTGTGGTTTGTC
CAAACTCATCAATGTATCTTATCATGTCTGGTCGACCTCGAGGGGGGGCCCGGTACCCAATTCGCCCTAT
AGTGAGTCGTATTACAATTCACTGGCCGTCGTTTTACAACGTCGTGACTGGGAAAACCCTGGCGTTACCC
AACTTAATCGCCTTGCAGCACATCCCCCTTTCGCCAGCTGGCGTAATAGCGAAGAGGCCCGCACCGATCG
CCCTTCCCAACAGTTGCGCAGCCTGAATGGCGAATGGG
[124 nt withheld, positions 9489-9612]
C
[91 nt withheld, positions 9614-9704]
A
[49 nt withheld, positions 9706-9754]
CCTTTGACGTTGGAGTCCACGTTCTTT
[37 nt withheld, positions 9782-9818]
ACCCTATCTCGGTCTATTCTTTTGATTTATAAGGGATTTTGCCGATTTCGGCCTATTGGTTAAAAAATGA
GCTGATTTAACAAAAATTTAACGCGAATTTTAACAAAATATTAACGCTTACAATTTAG
Features (pLannotate 1.2.2; 18 found; start..end, strand, type, name):
     24..128     +  promoter       AmpR promoter: bla
    129..989     +  CDS            AmpR: β-lactamase; bla; confers resistance to ampicillin, carbenicillin, and related antibiotics
   1160..1748    +  rep_origin     ori: high-copy-number ColE1/pMB1/pBR322/pUC origin of replication
   1931..2023    +  CDS            lacI (fragment): lac repressor; lacI; The lac repressor binds to the lac operator to inhibit transcription in E. coli. This inhibition can be relieved by adding lactose or isopropyl-β-D-thiogalactopyranoside (IPTG).
   2036..2057    +  protein_bind   CAP binding site: CAP binding activates transcription in the presence of cAMP. E. coli catabolite activator protein
   2072..2102    +  promoter       lac promoter: promoter for the E. coli lac operon
   2110..2126    +  protein_bind   lac operator: The lac repressor binds to the lac operator to inhibit transcription in E. coli. This inhibition can be relieved by adding lactose or isopropyl-β-D-thiogalactopyranoside (IPTG). lac repressor encoded by lacI
   2171..2189    +  promoter       T3 promoter: promoter for bacteriophage T3 RNA polymerase
   2202..2226    +  misc_feature   MCS (fragment): pBluescript multiple cloning site
   6141..6157    +  misc_feature   MCS (fragment): pBluescript multiple cloning site
   6173..7108    +  CDS            ERT2: mutated ligand-binding domain of the human estrogen receptor (Feil et al., 1997)
   7117..8140    +  CDS            Cre (fragment): site-specific recombinase Cre is a site-specific recombinase from bacteriophage P1. Recombination occurs at loxP sequences.
   8153..9088    +  CDS            ERT2: mutated ligand-binding domain of the human estrogen receptor (Feil et al., 1997)
   9140..9261    +  polyA_signal   SV40 poly(A) signal: SV40 polyadenylation signal
   9271..9297    +  misc_feature   MCS (fragment): pBluescript multiple cloning site
   9306..9324    -  promoter       T7 promoter: promoter for bacteriophage T7 RNA polymerase
   9327..9484    +  CDS            lacZα (fragment): LacZα fragment of β-galactosidase; lacZ fragment
   9489..9917    +  rep_origin     f1 ori (sequence partly withheld): f1 bacteriophage origin of replication; arrow indicates direction of (+) strand synthesis
