[The description below was written by a language model from this plasmid's Addgene catalogue record and pLannotate feature annotations shown in this document.]
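Description:
pVIPR2-ERT2CreERT2pA is a mammalian expression and Cre/lox plasmid of roughly 9.9 kb, built on pBluescript II SK(+), for heart-specific, tamoxifen-dependent expression of Cre recombinase. It is maintained in E. coli at high copy through the ColE1/pUC-type origin and selected with ampicillin via the bla gene. The usual pBluescript elements remain around the insert. These include the f1 phage origin, the lac promoter and operator, a lacZα fragment, and flanking T3 and T7 promoters, with pieces of the original polylinker bordering the cloned segments.

The payload is bacteriophage P1 Cre fused at both its N- and C-termini to ERT2, the mutated ligand-binding domain of the human estrogen receptor, followed by an SV40 polyadenylation signal. ERT2 domains keep the fusion protein inactive until tamoxifen or its metabolites bind, after which Cre can recombine loxP-flanked targets. Placing a domain on each side of Cre is generally used to tighten control and reduce background recombination without ligand.

Upstream of the coding region, between two polylinker fragments, lies an unannotated stretch of about 3.9 kb. Going by the plasmid name and the associated publication title, which refers to a VIPR2 intron, this region presumably holds the VIPR2-derived regulatory sequence that gives cardiac specificity. Neither the feature tables nor the catalogue fields define its composition, species or promoter content. The depositor and sequencing-derived records differ by only a few nucleotides and have the same feature layout. The record links the construct to the generation of a tamoxifen-inducible, cardiac-specific Cre transgenic mouse for temporally controlled conditional gene manipulation in the heart.
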