Addgene plasmid #163628: pVIPR2-ERT2CreERT2pA
Purpose: Heart-specific tamoxifen-dependent Cre expression
Depositing lab: Daekee Lee. Depositing organization: Ewha Womans University. Publication: Tamoxifen-inducible cardiac-specific Cre transgenic mouse using VIPR2 intron. Chin HJ, Lee SY, Lee D. Lab Anim Res. 2020 Sep 15;36:31. doi: 10.1186/s42826-020-00065-x. eCollection 2020. PubMed 32983955.
Backbone
  Vector backbone: pBluescript II SK(+)
  Vector type: Mammalian Expression, Cre/Lox
Growth in bacteria
  Bacterial resistance: Ampicillin, 100 μg/mL
  Growth temperature: 37°C
  Growth strain: DH5alpha
  Copy number: High Copy
Gene/Insert
  Gene/Insert name: Cre recombinase
  Species: Bacteriophage P1
  Tag / fusion protein: ERT2 on both N-terminal and C-terminal of Cre
  Cloning method: Restriction Enzyme; 5′ cloning site n/a (unknown if destroyed); 3′ cloning site n/a (unknown if destroyed)
  Sequencing primers: 5′ n/a
Terms and licenses: Academic/Nonprofit Terms; Industry Terms: Not Available to Industry
How to cite: pVIPR2-ERT2CreERT2pA was a gift from Daekee Lee (Addgene plasmid # 163628 ; http://n2t.net/addgene:163628 ; RRID:Addgene_163628)
